>Addgene plasmid #140645 | CTCF-mAC donor (Neo) | addgene full sequence | sequence record 292662 | Addgene NGS Result
CTAAATTGTAAGCGTTAATATTTTGTTAAAATTCGCGTTAAATTTTTGTTAAATCAGCTCATTTTTTAAC
CAATAGGCCGAAATCGGCAAAATCCCTTATAAATCAAAAGAATAGACCGAGATAGGGT
[37 nt withheld, positions 129-165]
AAAGAACGTGGACTCCAACGTCAAAGG
[49 nt withheld, positions 193-241]
T
[91 nt withheld, positions 243-333]
G
[124 nt withheld, positions 335-458]
CCCATTCGCCATTCAGGCTGCGCAACTGTTGGGAAGGGCGATCGGTGCGGGCCTCTTCGCTATTACGCCA
GCTGGCGAAAGGGGGATGTGCTGCAAGGCGATTAAGTTGGGTAACGCCAGGGTTTTCCCAGTCACGACGT
TGTAAAACGACGGCCAGTGAGCGCGCGTAATACGACTCACTATAGGGCGAATTGGAGCTCTGAGGCAGGA
GAATTGCTTTAACCCGGGGGGCAGAGGTTGCAGTGAGCTGAGATCATGCCCGTGCACTCCAGCCTGGTCA
TAGAGCAAGACTCCGTCTCAAAAAATAAAATAAAAAATAAATTGACTGTCTCTGGACCGCTATCTAATAA
GGCTGTCCTGCATTGCTGACATCCCGTTCGCTGTCAGTCTAAAAGACCCTTGTGATTCTTGGGGCTTTAA
TGGACCATTTGTTCTGTCTGTGCTCTTCTTTGCCAGCAACAGCTATCATTCAGGTTGAAGACCAGAATAC
AGGTGCAATTGAGAACATTATAGTTGAAGTAAAAAAAGAGCCAGATGCTGAGCCCGCAGAGGGAGAGGAA
GAGGAGGCCCAGCCAGCTGCCACAGATGCCCCCAACGGAGACCTCACGCCCGAGATGATCCTCAGCATGA
TGGACCGGGGATCCGGTGCAGGCGCCAAGGAGAAGAGTGCTTGTCCTAAAGATCCAGCCAAACCTCCGGC
CAAGGCACAAGTTGTGGGATGGCCACCGGTGAGATCATACCGGAAGAACGTGATGGTTTCCTGCCAAAAA
TCAAGCGGTGGCCCGGAGGCGGCGGCGTTCGTGAAGGTATCAATGGACGGAGCACCGTACTTGAGGAAAA
TCGATTTGAGGATGTATAAAGCTAGCATGGTGAGCAAGGGCGAGGAGCTGTTCACCGGGGTGGTGCCCAT
CCTGGTCGAGCTGGACGGCGACGTAAACGGCCACAAGTTCAGCGTCCGCGGCGAGGGCGAGGGCGATGCC
ACCAACGGCAAGCTGACCCTGAAGTTCATCTGCACCACCGGCAAGCTGCCCGTGCCCTGGCCCACCCTCG
TGACCACCTTCGGCTACGGCGTGGCCTGCTTCAGCCGCTACCCCGACCACATGAAGCAGCACGACTTCTT
CAAGTCCGCCATGCCCGAAGGCTACGTCCAGGAGCGCACCATCTCTTTCAAGGACGACGGTACCTACAAG
ACCCGCGCCGAGGTGAAGTTCGAGGGCGACACCCTGGTGAACCGCATCGAGCTGAAGGGCATCGACTTCA
AGGAGGACGGCAACATCCTGGGGCACAAGCTGGAGTACAACTTCAACAGCCACAACGTCTATATCACGGC
CGACAAGCAGAAGAACGGCATCAAGGCTAACTTCAAGATCCGCCACAACGTTGAGGACGGCAGCGTGCAG
CTCGCCGACCACTACCAGCAGAACACCCCCATCGGCGACGGCCCCGTGCTGCTGCCCGACAACCACTACC
TGAGCCATCAGTCCAAGCTGAGCAAAGACCCCAACGAGAAGCGCGATCACATGGTCCTGCTGGAGTTCGT
GACCGCCGCCGGGATTACACATGGCATGGACGAGCTGTACAAGTAATCTAGATAACTGATCATAATCAGC
CATACCACATTTGTAGAGGTTTTACTTGCTTTAAAAAACCTCCCACACCTCCCCCTGAACCTGAAACATA
AAATGAATGCAATTGTTGTTGTTAACTTGTTTATTGCAGCTTATAATGGTTACAAATAAAGCAATAGCAT
CACAAATTTCACAAATAAAGCATTTTTTTCACTGCATTCTAGTTGTGGTTTGTCCAAACTCATCAATGTA
TCTTAACGCGTAAATTGTAAGCGTTAATATTTTGTTAAAATTCGCGTTAAATTTTTGTTAAATCAGCTCA
TTTTTTAACCAATAGGCCGAAATCGGCAAAATCCCTTATAAATCAAAAGAATAGACCGAGATAGGGT
[37 nt withheld, positions 2416-2452]
AAAGAACGTGGACTCCAACGTCAAAGG
[49 nt withheld, positions 2480-2528]
T
[91 nt withheld, positions 2530-2620]
G
[124 nt withheld, positions 2622-2745]
CAGGTGGCACTTTTCGGGGAAATGTGCGCGGAACCCCTATTTGTTTATTTTTCTAAATACATTCAAATAT
GTATCCGCTCATGAGACAATAACCCTGATAAATGCTTCAATAATATTGAAAAAGGAAGAGTCCTGAGGCG
GAAAGAACCAGCTGTGGAATGTGTGTCAGTTAGGGTGTGGAAAGTCCCCAGGCTCCCCAGCAGGCAGAAG
TATGCAAAGCATGCATCTCAATTAGTCAGCAACCAGGTGTGGAAAGTCCCCAGGCTCCCCAGCAGGCAGA
AGTATGCAAAGCATGCATCTCAATTAGTCAGCAACCATAGTCCCGCCCCTAACTCCGCCCATCCCGCCCC
TAACTCCGCCCAGTTCCGCCCATTCTCCGCCCCATGGCTGACTAATTTTTTTTATTTATGCAGAGGCCGA
GGCCGCCTCGGCCTCTGAGCTATTCCAGAAGTAGTGAGGAGGCTTTTTTGGAGGCCTAGGCTTTTGCAAA
GATCGATCAAGAGACAGGATGAGGATCGTTTCGCATGATTGAACAAGATGGATTGCACGCAGGTTCTCCG
GCCGCTTGGGTGGAGAGGCTATTCGGCTATGACTGGGCACAACAGACAATCGGCTGCTCTGATGCCGCCG
TGTTCCGGCTGTCAGCGCAGGGGCGCCCGGTTCTTTTTGTCAAGACCGACCTGTCCGGTGCCCTGAATGA
ACTGCAAGACGAGGCAGCGCGGCTATCGTGGCTGGCCACGACGGGCGTTCCTTGCGCAGCTGTGCTCGAC
GTTGTCACTGAAGCGGGAAGGGACTGGCTGCTATTGGGCGAAGTGCCGGGGCAGGATCTCCTGTCATCTC
ACCTTGCTCCTGCCGAGAAAGTATCCATCATGGCTGATGCAATGCGGCGGCTGCATACGCTTGATCCGGC
TACCTGCCCATTCGACCACCAAGCGAAACATCGCATCGAGCGAGCACGTACTCGGATGGAAGCCGGTCTT
GTCGATCAGGATGATCTGGACGAAGAGCATCAGGGGCTCGCGCCAGCCGAACTGTTCGCCAGGCTCAAGG
CGAGCATGCCCGACGGCGAGGATCTCGTCGTGACCCATGGCGATGCCTGCTTGCCGAATATCATGGTGGA
AAATGGCCGCTTTTCTGGATTCATCGACTGTGGCCGGCTGGGTGTGGCGGACCGCTATCAGGACATAGCG
TTGGCTACCCGTGATATTGCTGAAGAGCTTGGCGGCGAATGGGCTGACCGCTTCCTCGTGCTTTACGGTA
TCGCCGCTCCCGATTCGCAGCGCATCGCCTTCTATCGCCTTCTTGACGAGTTCTTCTGAGCGGGACTCTG
GGGTTCGAAATGACCGACCAAGCGACGCCCAACCTGCCATCACGAGATTTCGATTCCACCGCCGCCTTCT
ATGAAAGGTTGGGCTTCGGAATCGTTTTCCGGGACGCCGGCTGGATGATCCTCCAGCGCGGGGATCTCAT
GCTGGAGTTCTTCGCCCACCCTAGGGGGAGGCTAACTGAAACACGGAAGGAGACAATACCGGAAGGAACC
CGCGCTATGACGGCAATAAAAAGACAGAATAAAACGCACGGTGTTGGGTCGTTGGATCCGCGTCGCCAGG
ACTTCTCTGGGCTGTGTTTAAACGGCCCGCATCTTAATTTTTCTCCCTTCTTTCTTTTTTTGGCTTTGGG
AAAAGCATCATTTTACCAAACATACCGAGAACGAAAACTTCAAGGATGATGTTAGAAAAAAATGTGATTT
AACTAGAACTTGCTGTCTGATGTTAGCAAATCATGGAATGTTCTGAGTCCCTGAGGGTTTACTGTGAAGT
GCTGAGGACAGTGTTGACAACTAACTCGTTTTCCTAGATGGAAACGGAGACATTGACCCCTCCCTCCATG
TGGTAAACCACTCCAGAATGGCCACCAGGCTTCCCAGAGTTCTATGGTCTTCTTCCCAAGAGAGTTTTTA
ATTGTAAATGCATACTTGGGAAGGACTTAGAGTTTTAAACTGTTTTTTGCTTTTGCTTTTCCCTGACTCC
CTTTGCTTGGAGGGTACCCAGCTTTTGTTCCCTTTAGTGAGGGTTAATTGCGCGCTTGGCGTAATCATGG
TCATAGCTGTTTCCTGTGTGAAATTGTTATCCGCTCACAATTCCACACAACATACGAGCCGGGAGCATAA
AGTGTAAAGCCTGGGGTGCCTAATGAGTGAGCTAACTCACATTAATTGCGTTGCGCTCACTGCCCGCTTT
CCAGTCGGGAAACCTGTCGTGCCAGCTGCATTAATGAATCGGCCAACGCGCGGGGAGAGGCGGTTTGCGT
ATTGGGCGCTCTTCCGCTTCCTCGCTCACTGACTCGCTGCGCTCGGTCGTTCGGCTGCGGCGAGCGGTAT
CAGCTCACTCAAAGGCGGTAATACGGTTATCCACAGAATCAGGGGATAACGCAGGAAAGAACATGTGAGC
AAAAGGCCAGCAAAAGGCCAGGAACCGTAAAAAGGCCGCGTTGCTGGCGTTTTTCCATAGGCTCCGCCCC
CCTGACGAGCATCACAAAAATCGACGCTCAAGTCAGAGGTGGCGAAACCCGACAGGACTATAAAGATACC
AGGCGTTTCCCCCTGGAAGCTCCCTCGTGCGCTCTCCTGTTCCGACCCTGCCGCTTACCGGATACCTGTC
CGCCTTTCTCCCTTCGGGAAGCGTGGCGCTTTCTCATAGCTCACGCTGTAGGTATCTCAGTTCGGTGTAG
GTCGTTCGCTCCAAGCTGGGCTGTGTGCACGAACCCCCCGTTCAGCCCGACCGCTGCGCCTTATCCGGTA
ACTATCGTCTTGAGTCCAACCCGGTAAGACACGACTTATCGCCACTGGCAGCAGCCACTGGTAACAGGAT
TAGCAGAGCGAGGTATGTAGGCGGTGCTACAGAGTTCTTGAAGTGGTGGCCTAACTACGGCTACACTAGA
AGAACAGTATTTGGTATCTGCGCTCTGCTGAAGCCAGTTACCTTCGGAAAAAGAGTTGGTAGCTCTTGAT
CCGGCAAACAAACCACCGCTGGTAGCGGTGGTTTTTTTGTTTGCAAGCAGCAGATTACGCGCAGAAAAAA
AGGATCTCAAGAAGATCCTTTGATCTTTTCTACGGGGTCTGACGCTCAGTGGAACGAAAACTCACGTTAA
GGGATTTTGGTCATGAGATTATCAAAAAGGATCTTCACCTAGATCCTTTTAAATTAAAAATGAAGTTTTA
AATCAATCTAAAGTATATATGAGTAAACTTGGTCTGACAGTTACCAATGCTTAATCAGTGAGGCACCTAT
CTCAGCGATCTGTCTATTTCGTTCATCCATAGTTGCCTGACTCCCCGTCGTGTAGATAACTACGATACGG
GAGGGCTTACCATCTGGCCCCAGTGCTGCAATGATACCGCGAGACCCACGCTCACCGGCTCCAGATTTAT
CAGCAATAAACCAGCCAGCCGGAAGGGCCGAGCGCAGAAGTGGTCCTGCAACTTTATCCGCCTCCATCCA
GTCTATTAATTGTTGCCGGGAAGCTAGAGTAAGTAGTTCGCCAGTTAATAGTTTGCGCAACGTTGTTGCC
ATTGCTACAGGCATCGTGGTGTCACGCTCGTCGTTTGGTATGGCTTCATTCAGCTCCGGTTCCCAACGAT
CAAGGCGAGTTACATGATCCCCCATGTTGTGCAAAAAAGCGGTTAGCTCCTTCGGTCCTCCGATCGTTGT
CAGAAGTAAGTTGGCCGCAGTGTTATCACTCATGGTTATGGCAGCACTGCATAATTCTCTTACTGTCATG
CCATCCGTAAGATGCTTTTCTGTGACTGGTGAGTACTCAACCAAGTCATTCTGAGAATAGTGTATGCGGC
GACCGAGTTGCTCTTGCCCGGCGTCAATACGGGATAATACCGCGCCACATAGCAGAACTTTAAAAGTGCT
CATCATTGGAAAACGTTCTTCGGGGCGAAAACTCTCAAGGATCTTACCGCTGTTGAGATCCAGTTCGATG
TAACCCACTCGTGCACCCAACTGATCTTCAGCATCTTTTACTTTCACCAGCGTTTCTGGGTGAGCAAAAA
CAGGAAGGCAAAATGCCGCAAAAAAGGGAATAAGGGCGACACGGAAATGTTGAATACTCATACTCTTCCT
TTTTCAATATTATTGAAGCATTTATCAGGGTTATTGTCTCATGAGCGGATACATATTTGAATGTATTTAG
AAAAATAAACAAATAGGGGTTCCGCGCACATTTCCCCGAAAAGTGCCAC
Features (pLannotate 1.2.2; 24 found; start..end, strand, type, name):
     30..458     -  rep_origin     f1 ori (sequence partly withheld): f1 bacteriophage origin of replication; arrow indicates direction of (+) strand synthesis
    463..618     -  CDS            lacZα (fragment): LacZα fragment of β-galactosidase; lacZ fragment
    626..644     +  promoter       T7 promoter: promoter for bacteriophage T7 RNA polymerase
    650..751     -  CDS            MYL10 (fragment): MYL10_HUMAN - Also known as MYLC2PL, PLRLC. Experimental evidence at protein level: Swiss-Prot protein existence level 1. From Homo sapiens (Human).
    756..772     -  terminator     PGK1 terminator (fragment): S. cerevisae PGK1; transcription terminator for 3-phosphoglycerate kinase gene
    917..1096    +  CDS            CTCF (fragment): CTCF_HUMAN - Experimental evidence at protein level: Swiss-Prot protein existence level 1. Chromatin binding factor that binds to DNA sequence specific sites. Involved in transcriptional regulation by binding to chromatin insulators and preventing interaction between promoter and nearby enhancers and silencers. Acts as transcriptional repressor binding to promoters of vertebrate MYC gene and BAG1 gene. Also binds to the PLK and PIM1 promoters. Acts as a transcriptional activator of APP. Regulates APOA1/C3/A4/A5 gene cluster and controls MHC class II gene expression. Plays an essential role in
   1115..1318    +  CDS            mini-AID: minimal degron from the auxin-responsive IAA17 protein of Arabidopsis thaliana (Kubota et al., 2013) acts as an auxin-inducible degron (AID) in the presence of TIR1
   1325..2044    +  CDS            mClover3: bright green-yellow fluorescent protein derived from mClover2, with improved photostability (Bajar et al., 2003) mammalian codon-optimized
   2055..2139    +  CDS            large T antigen (fragment): large T antigen from SV40 (simian virus 40)
   2162..2283    +  polyA_signal   SV40 poly(A) signal: SV40 polyadenylation signal
   2317..2745    -  rep_origin     f1 ori (sequence partly withheld): f1 bacteriophage origin of replication; arrow indicates direction of (+) strand synthesis
   2772..2876    +  promoter       AmpR promoter: bla
   2878..3235    +  promoter       SV40 promoter: SV40 enhancer and early promoter
   3270..4064    +  CDS            NeoR/KanR: aminoglycoside phosphotransferase from Tn5; aph(3')-II (or nptII); confers resistance to neomycin, kanamycin, and G418 (Geneticin®)
   4085..4237    +  CDS            ble (fragment): BLE_KLEPN - Experimental evidence at protein level: Swiss-Prot protein existence level 1. Binding protein with a strong affinity to the bleomycin family of antibiotics. Binds to CL990; an antimitotic-antibiotic compound. From Klebsiella pneumoniae.
   4296..4338    +  polyA_signal   HSV TK poly(A) signal (fragment): herpes simplex virus thymidine kinase polyadenylation signal (Cole and Stacy, 1985)
   4806..4824    -  promoter       T3 promoter: promoter for bacteriophage T3 RNA polymerase
   4869..4885    -  protein_bind   lac operator: The lac repressor binds to the lac operator to inhibit transcription in E. coli. This inhibition can be relieved by adding lactose or isopropyl-β-D-thiogalactopyranoside (IPTG). lac repressor encoded by lacI
   4893..4923    -  promoter       lac promoter: promoter for the E. coli lac operon
   4938..4959    -  protein_bind   CAP binding site: CAP binding activates transcription in the presence of cAMP. E. coli catabolite activator protein
   4972..5064    -  CDS            lacI (fragment): lac repressor; lacI; The lac repressor binds to the lac operator to inhibit transcription in E. coli. This inhibition can be relieved by adding lactose or isopropyl-β-D-thiogalactopyranoside (IPTG).
   5247..5835    -  rep_origin     ori: high-copy-number ColE1/pMB1/pBR322/pUC origin of replication
   6006..6866    -  CDS            AmpR: β-lactamase; bla; confers resistance to ampicillin, carbenicillin, and related antibiotics
   6867..6971    -  promoter       AmpR promoter: bla
