[The description below was written by a language model from this plasmid's Addgene catalogue record and pLannotate feature annotations shown in this document.]
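Description:
CTCF-mAC donor (Neo) is a pBluescript-based homology-directed repair donor used with CRISPR genome editing to tag the endogenous human CTCF gene with a mini-AID–Clover (mAC) cassette. It is propagated in E. coli as a high-copy plasmid through a ColE1/pUC-type origin with ampicillin selection (AmpR under its own bla promoter). It keeps typical pBluescript elements, including an f1 origin, lacZα and lac regulatory remnants, and flanking T7 and T3 promoters.

Between the T7 and T3 sites, the annotation shows a fragment of the CTCF coding sequence followed on the same strand by mini-AID, the minimal auxin-inducible degron from Arabidopsis IAA17, and then the green fluorescent protein mClover3 and an SV40 polyadenylation signal. This layout is consistent with fusing the tag to the C-terminal end of CTCF, with the CTCF fragment lying within the upstream homology arm. The unannotated stretch before the T3 promoter presumably holds the downstream arm, although the record does not define either arm explicitly. After the tag comes a selection cassette carried over from a mammalian expression vector, which explains the second f1 origin and the extra bla promoter. In it, the SV40 enhancer/early promoter drives NeoR/KanR, followed by an HSV TK poly(A) signal, so that integrants can be selected with G418. Short hits to MYL10, the yeast PGK1 terminator, SV40 large T antigen, ble and lacI are most likely incidental annotation matches or vector remnants.

No guide RNA or Cas9 is encoded here, so the nuclease must be supplied separately. In cells expressing a TIR1 auxin receptor, the tagged CTCF can be tracked by fluorescence and rapidly depleted on ligand addition, as in the auxin-inducible degron 2 system described in the associated publication.
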