Addgene plasmid #140645: CTCF-mAC donor (Neo)
Purpose: CTCF tagging with mAID-Clover
Depositing lab: Masato Kanemaki. Publication: The auxin-inducible degron 2 technology provides sharp degradation control in yeast, mammalian cells, and mice. Yesbolatova A, Saito Y, Kitamoto N, Makino-Itou H, Ajima R, Nakano R, Nakaoka H, Fukui K, Gamo K, Tominari Y, Takeuchi H, Saga Y, Hayashi KI, Kanemaki MT. Nat Commun. 2020 Nov 11;11(1):5701. doi: 10.1038/s41467-020-19532-z. PubMed 33177522.
Backbone
  Vector backbone: pBluescript
  Vector type: Mammalian Expression, CRISPR
  Selectable markers: Neomycin (select with G418)
Growth in bacteria
  Bacterial resistance: Ampicillin, 100 μg/mL
  Growth temperature: 37°C
  Growth strain: DH5alpha
  Copy number: High Copy
Gene/Insert
  Gene/Insert name: CTCF
  Species: H. sapiens (human)
  Entrez Gene: CTCF (a.k.a. CFAP108, FAP108, MRD21)
Terms and licenses: Academic/Nonprofit Terms; Industry Terms: Not Available to Industry
How to cite: CTCF-mAC donor (Neo) was a gift from Masato Kanemaki (Addgene plasmid # 140645 ; http://n2t.net/addgene:140645 ; RRID:Addgene_140645)
